>Addgene plasmid #72593 | pRK5-HA-Sestrin2 | depositor partial sequence | sequence record 132668 | insert
ATGATCGTGGCGGACTCCGAGTGCCGCGCAGAGCTCAAGGACTACCTGCGGTTCGCCCCGGGCGGCGTCG
GCGACTCGGGCCCCGGAGAGGAGCAGAGGGAGAGCCGGGCTCGGCGAGGCCCTCGAGGGCCCAGCGCCTT
CATCCCCGTGGAGGAGGTCCTTCGGGAGGGGGCTGAGAGCCTCGAGCAGCACCTGGGGCTGGAGGCACTG
ATGTCCTCTGGGCGAGTAGACAACCTGGCAGTGGTGATGGGCCTGCACCCTGACTACTTTACCAGCTTCT
GGCGCCTGCACTACCTGCTGCTGCACACGGATGGTCCCTTGGCCAGCTCCTGGCGCCACTACATTGCCAT
CATGGCTGCCGCCCGCCATCAGTGTTCTTACCTGGTAGGCTCCCACATGGCCGAGTTTCTGCAGACTGGT
GGTGACCCTGAGTGGCTGCTGGGCCTCCACCGGGCCCCCGAGAAGCTGCGCAAACTCAGCGAGATCAACA
AGTTGCTGGCGCATCGGCCATGGCTCATCACCAAGGAACACATCCAGGCCTTGCTGAAGACCGGCGAGCA
CACTTGGTCCCTGGCCGAGCTCATTCAGGCTCTGGTCCTGCTCACCCACTGCCACTCGCTCTCCTCCTTC
GTGTTTGGCTGTGGCATCCTCCCTGAGGGGGATGCAGATGGCAGCCCTGCCCCCCAGGCACCTACACCCC
CTAGTGAACAGAGCAGCCCCCCAAGCAGGGACCCGTTGAACAACTCTGGGGGCTTTGAGTCTGCCCGCGA
CGTGGAGGCGCTGATGGAGCGCATGCAGCAGCTGCAGGAGAGCCTGCTGCGGGATGAGGGGACGTCCCAG
GAGGAGATGGAGAGCCGCTTTGAGCTGGAGAAGTCAGAGAGCCTGCTGGTGACCCCCTCAGCTGACATCC
TGGAGCCCTCTCCACACCCAGACATGCTGTGCTTTGTGGAAGACCCTACTTTCGGATATGAGGACTTCAC
TCGGAGAGGGGCTCAGGCACCCCCTACCTTCCGGGCCCAGGATTATACCTGGGAAGACCATGGCTACTCG
CTGATCCAGCGGCTTTACCCTGAGGGTGGGCAGCTGCTGGATGAGAAGTTCCAGGCAGCCTATAGCCTCA
CCTACAATACCATCGCCATGCACAGTGGTGTGGACACCTCCGTGCTCCGCAGGGCCATCTGGAACTATAT
CCACTGCGTCTTTGGCATCAGATATGATGACTATGATTATGGGGAGGTGAACCAGCTCCTGGAGCGGAAC
CTCAAGGTCTATATCAAGACAGTGGCCTGCTACCCAGAGAAGACCACCCGAAGAATGTACAACCTCTTCT
GGAGGCACTTCCGCCACTCAGAGAAGGTCCACGTGAACTTGCTGCTCCTGGAGGCGCGCATGCAAGCCGC
TCTGCTGTACGCCCTCCGTGCCATCACCCGCTACATGACCTGA
