>Addgene plasmid #72593 | pRK5-HA-Sestrin2 | addgene partial sequence | sequence record 134802 | SP6 5'-ATTTAGGTGACACTATAG-3'
TCCAACTGCACCTCGGTTCTATCGATTGAATTCCCGAACCGACAGTCGGTCTCTTCACCAAGGCCATTCG
CGCCACCATGGGCTACCCCTATGATGTGCCTGACTACGCAGATCTCAATGGTGGTGGTGGTGGGTCGACG
ATGATCGTGGCGGACTCCGAGTGCCGCGCAGAGCTCAAGGACTACCTGCGGTTCGCCCCGGGCGGCGTCG
GCGACTCGGGCCCCGGAGAGGAGCAGAGGGAGAGCCGGGCTCGGCGAGGCCCTCGAGGGCCCAGCGCCTT
CATCCCCGTGGAGGAGGTCCTTCGGGAGGGGGCTGAGAGCCTCGAGCAGCACCTGGGGCTGGAGGCACTG
ATGTCCTCTGGGCGAGTAGACAACCTGGCAGTGGTGATGGGCCTGCACCCTGACTACTTTACCAGCTTCT
GGCGCCTGCACTACCTGCTGCTGCACACGGATGGTCCCTTGGCCAGCTCCTGGCGCCACTACATTGCCAT
CATGGCTGCCGCCCGCCATCAGTGTTCTTACCTGGTAGGCTCCCACATGGCCGAGTTTCTGCAGACTGGT
GGTGACCCTGAGTGGCTGCTGGGCCTCCACCGGGCCCCCGAGAAGCTGCGCAAACTCAGCGAGATCAACA
AGTTGCTGGCGCATCGGCCATGGCTCATCACCAAGGAACACATCCAGGCCTTGCTGAAGACCGGCGAGCA
CACTTGGTCCCTGGCCGAGCTCATTCAGGCTCTGGTCCTGCTCACCCACTGCCACTCGCTCTCCTCCTTC
GTGTTTGGCTGTGGCATCCTCCCTGAGGGGGATGCAGATGGCAGCCCTGCCCCCCAGGCACCTACACCCC
CTAGTGAACAGAGCAGCCCCCCAAGCAGGGACCCGTTGAACAACTCTGGGGGCTTTGAGTCTGCCCGCGA
CGT
