>Addgene plasmid #72593 | pRK5-HA-Sestrin2 | addgene partial sequence | sequence record 134803 | SV40pA-R 5'-GAAATTTGTGATGCTATTGC-3'
ATAAGCTGCATAACAGTTGGGCCATGGCGGCCAAGCTGGGGATCCTTACTTACTTAGCGGCCGCTCAGGT
CATGTAGCGGGTGATGGCACGGAGGGCGTACAGCAGAGCGGCTTGCATGCGCGCCTCCAGGAGCAGCAAG
TTCACGTGGACCTTCTCTGAGTGGCGGAAGTGCCTCCAGAAGAGGTTGTACATTCTTCGGGTGGTCTTCT
CTGGGTAGCAGGCCACTGTCTTGATATAGACCTTGAGGTTCCGCTCCAGGAGCTGGTTCACCTCCCCATA
ATCATAGTCATCATATCTGATGCCAAAGACGCAGTGGATATAGTTCCAGATGGCCCTGCGGAGCACGGAG
GTGTCCACACCACTGTGCATGGCGATGGTATTGTAGGTGAGGCTATAGGCTGCCTGGAACTTCTCATCCA
GCAGCTGCCCACCCTCAGGGTAAAGCCGCTGGATCAGCGAGTAGCCATGGTCTTCCCAGGTATAATCCTG
GGCCCGGAAGGTAGGGGGTGCCTGAGCCCCTCTCCGAGTGAAGTCCTCATATCCGAAAGTAGGGTCTTCC
ACAAAGCACAGCATGTCTGGGTGTGGAGAGGGCTCCAGGATGTCAGCTGAGGGGGTCACCAGCAGGCTCT
CTGACTTCTCCAGCTCAAAGCGGCTCTCCATCTCCTCCTGGGACGTCCCCTCATCCCGCAGCAGGCTCTC
CTGCAGCTGCTGCATGCGCTCCATCAGCGCCTCCACGTCGCGGGCAGACTCAAAGCCCCCAGAGTTGTTC
AACGGGTCCCTGCTTGGGGGGCTGCTCTGTTCACTAGGGGGTGTAGGTGCCTGGGGGGCAGGGCTGCCAT
CTGCATCCCCCTCAGGGAGGATGCCACAGCCAAAC
