[The description below was written by a language model from this plasmid's Addgene catalogue record.]
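Description:
pRK5-HA-Sestrin2 is a mammalian expression plasmid built on the pRK5 backbone (about 4.7 kb without insert) for overexpressing human Sestrin2 in cultured mammalian cells. It is propagated in E. coli under ampicillin selection; the record lists copy number as unknown and does not describe the origin of replication or any marker for selection in mammalian cells, so it is best regarded as a transient-transfection vector as far as the available information goes.

The payload is the roughly 1.4 kb coding sequence of human SESN2 (also known as HI95, SES2 or SEST2), which has been codon optimized for mammalian expression, so its nucleotide sequence differs from the native reference transcript. The insert sits between SalI and NotI sites, both retained, and is transcribed from the CMV promoter, a strong constitutive viral promoter widely used for high-level expression in mammalian cells. An HA epitope tag supplied by the backbone is fused to the N terminus of the protein, allowing detection by immunoblotting or immunofluorescence and recovery by anti-HA immunoprecipitation without a Sestrin2-specific antibody.

The stated purpose is overexpression. The associated work concerns the interaction of the Sestrins with the GATOR2 complex and their negative regulation of the amino-acid-sensing pathway upstream of mTORC1, so the construct suits co-immunoprecipitation studies of Sestrin2 binding partners and testing how elevated Sestrin2 levels affect mTORC1 signalling. No feature table was provided, so other backbone elements such as the polyadenylation signal cannot be confirmed from the record.
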