Addgene plasmid #72593: pRK5-HA-Sestrin2
Purpose: overexpression, codon optimized for mammalian expression
Depositing lab: David Sabatini. Depositing organization: Whitehead Institute for Biomedical Research. Publication: The Sestrins interact with GATOR2 to negatively regulate the amino-acid-sensing pathway upstream of mTORC1. Chantranupong L, Wolfson RL, Orozco JM, Saxton RA, Scaria SM, Bar-Peled L, Spooner E, Isasa M, Gygi SP, Sabatini DM. Cell Rep. 2014 Oct 9;9(1):1-8. doi: 10.1016/j.celrep.2014.09.014. Epub 2014 Sep 25. PubMed 25263562.
Backbone
  Vector backbone: pRK5
  Backbone size w/o insert (bp): 4661
  Vector type: Mammalian Expression
Growth in bacteria
  Bacterial resistance: Ampicillin, 100 μg/mL
  Growth temperature: 37°C
  Growth strain: DH5alpha
  Copy number: Unknown
Gene/Insert
  Gene/Insert name: SESN2 (alt name: HI95; SES2; SEST2)
  Species: H. sapiens (human)
  Insert size (bp): 1443
  Mutation: codon optimized for mammalian expression, see deposited sequence
  GenBank ID: NM_031459.4
  Entrez Gene: SESN2 (a.k.a. HI95, SES2, SEST2)
  Promoter: CMV
  Tag / fusion protein: HA (N terminal on backbone)
  Cloning method: Restriction Enzyme; 5′ cloning site Sal1 (not destroyed); 3′ cloning site Not1 (not destroyed)
  Sequencing primers: 5′ SP6 : ATT TAG GTG ACA CTA TAG; 3′ pRK5-3': TGT AAC CAT TAT AAG CTG
Terms and licenses: Academic/Nonprofit Terms; Industry Terms: Not Available to Industry
How to cite: pRK5-HA-Sestrin2 was a gift from David Sabatini (Addgene plasmid # 72593 ; http://n2t.net/addgene:72593 ; RRID:Addgene_72593)
